>Addgene plasmid #129682 | pYPQ290-D570A-SRDX | depositor full sequence | sequence record 250161 | pYPQ290-D570A-SRDX sequence 6788 bps
TGGACCAGCCAGGACAGAAATGCCTCGACTTCGCTGCTACCCAAGGTTGCCGGGTGACGCACACCGTGGA
AACGGATGAAGGCACGAACCCAGTGGACATAAGCCTGTTCGGTTCGTAAGCTGTAATGCAAGTAGCGTAT
GCGCTCACGCAACTGGTCCAGAACCTTGACCGAACGCAGCGGTGGTAACGGCGCAGTGGCGGTTTTCATG
GCTTGTTATGACTGTTTTTTTGGGGTACAGTCTATGCCTCGGGCATCCAAGCAGCAAGCGCGTTACGCCG
TGGGTCGATGTTTGATGTTATGGAGCAGCAACGATGTTACGCAGCAGGGCAGTCGCCCTAAAACAAAGTT
AAACATCATGAGGGAAGCGGTGATCGCCGAAGTATCGACTCAACTATCAGAGGTAGTTGGCGTCATCGAG
CGCCATCTCGAACCGACGTTGCTGGCCGTACATTTGTACGGCTCCGCAGTGGATGGCGGCCTGAAGCCAC
ACAGTGATATTGATTTGCTGGTTACGGTGACCGTAAGGCTTGATGAAACAACGCGGCGAGCTTTGATCAA
CGACCTTTTGGAAACTTCGGCTTCCCCTGGAGAGAGCGAGATTCTCCGCGCTGTAGAAGTCACCATTGTT
GTGCACGACGACATCATTCCGTGGCGTTATCCAGCTAAGCGCGAACTGCAATTTGGAGAATGGCAGCGCA
ATGACATTCTTGCAGGTATCTTCGAGCCAGCCACGATCGACATTGATCTGGCTATCTTGCTGACAAAAGC
AAGAGAACATAGCGTTGCCTTGGTAGGTCCAGCGGCGGAGGAACTCTTTGATCCGGTTCCTGAACAGGAT
CTATTTGAGGCGCTAAATGAAACCTTAACGCTATGGAACTCGCCGCCCGACTGGGCTGGCGATGAGCGAA
ATGTAGTGCTTACGTTGTCCCGCATTTGGTACAGCGCAGTAACCGGCAAAATCGCGCCGAAGGATGTCGC
TGCCGACTGGGCAATGGAGCGCCTGCCGGCCCAGTATCAGCCCGTCATACTTGAAGCTAGACAGGCTTAT
CTTGGACAAGAAGAAGATCGCTTGGCCTCGCGCGCAGATCAGTTGGAAGAATTTGTCCACTACGTGAAAG
GCGAGATCACCAAGGTAGTCGGCAAATAACCCTCGAGCCACCCATGACCAAAATCCCTTAACGTGAGTTA
CGCGTCGTTCCACTGAGCGTCAGACCCCGTAGAAAAGATCAAAGGATCTTCTTGAGATCCTTTTTTTCTG
CGCGTAATCTGCTGCTTGCAAACAAAAAAACCACCGCTACCAGCGGTGGTTTGTTTGCCGGATCAAGAGC
TACCAACTCTTTTTCCGAAGGTAACTGGCTTCAGCAGAGCGCAGATACCAAATACTGTCCTTCTAGTGTA
GCCGTAGTTAGGCCACCACTTCAAGAACTCTGTAGCACCGCCTACATACCTCGCTCTGCTAATCCTGTTA
CCAGTGGCTGCTGCCAGTGGCGATAAGTCGTGTCTTACCGGGTTGGACTCAAGACGATAGTTACCGGATA
AGGCGCAGCGGTCGGGCTGAACGGGGGGTTCGTGCACACAGCCCAGCTTGGAGCGAACGACCTACACCGA
ACTGAGATACCTACAGCGTGAGCTATGAGAAAGCGCCACGCTTCCCGAAGGGAGAAAGGCGGACAGGTAT
CCGGTAAGCGGCAGGGTCGGAACAGGAGAGCGCACGAGGGAGCTTCCAGGGGGAAACGCCTGGTATCTTT
ATAGTCCTGTCGGGTTTCGCCACCTCTGACTTGAGCGTCGATTTTTGTGATGCTCGTCAGGGGGGCGGAG
CCTATGGAAAAACGCCAGCAACGCGGCCTTTTTACGGTTCCTGGCCTTTTGCTGGCCTTTTGCTCACATG
TTCTTTCCTGCGTTATCCCCTGATTCTGTGGATAACCGTATTACCGCCTTTGAGTGAGCTGATACCGCTC
GCCGCAGCCGAACGACCGAGCGCAGCGAGTCAGTGAGCGAGGAAGCGGAAGAGCGCCCAATACGCAAACC
GCCTCTCCCCGCGCGTTGGCCGATTCATTAATGCAGCTGGCACGACAGGTTTCCCGACTGGAAAGCGGGC
AGTGAGCGCAACGCAATTAATACGCGTACCGCGAGCCAGGAAGAGTTTGTAGAAACGCAAAAAGGCCATC
CGTCAGGATGGCCTTCTGCTTAGTTTGATGCCTGGCAGTTTATGGCGGGCGTCCTGCCCGCCACCCTCCG
GGCCGTTGCTTCACAACGTTCAAATCCGCTCCCGGCGGATTTGTCCTACTCAGGAGAGCGTTCACCGACA
AACAACAGATAAAACGAAAGGCCCAGTCTTCCGACTGAGCCTTTCGTTTTATTTGATGCCTGGCAGTTCC
CTACTCTCGCGTTAACGCTTGCATGGATGTTTTCCCAGTCACGACGTTGTAAAACGACGGCCAGTCTTAA
GCTCGGGCCCCAAATAATGATTTTATTTTGACTGATAGTGACCTGTTCGTTGCAACAAATTGATGAGCAA
TGCTTTTTTATAATGCCAACTTTGTACAAAAAAGCAGGCTCCGAATTCGCCCTTCACCATGGCTCCTAAG
AAGAAGCGGAAGGTTGGTATTCACGGGGTGCCTGCGGCTGCGGTGAAGTCAATAAAAGTTAAACTCCGCC
TGGACGATATGCCAGAAATTCGGGCTGGCCTCTGGAAGCTTCACAAAGAGGTTAACGCTGGCGTCAGATA
TTACACGGAATGGTTGTCGCTGCTCCGGCAAGAAAATCTCTACAGAAGGTCGCCCAATGGTGATGGGGAA
CAAGAGTGCGACAAAACGGCGGAGGAATGCAAAGCGGAACTCCTTGAAAGACTTCGCGCGAGACAAGTCG
AAAACGGCCATAGAGGCCCGGCCGGTTCCGATGATGAATTGCTTCAGCTTGCGCGGCAGCTTTACGAATT
GCTCGTGCCGCAAGCCATAGGTGCAAAAGGAGATGCACAACAAATTGCAAGAAAGTTCCTCTCCCCGCTC
GCAGACAAGGATGCCGTGGGAGGTCTTGGAATCGCTAAAGCAGGGAATAAGCCAAGATGGGTGCGGATGC
GGGAAGCAGGTGAGCCAGGCTGGGAAGAGGAGAAGGAGAAAGCCGAAACGAGGAAATCAGCGGATCGCAC
TGCAGACGTGTTGAGAGCCCTCGCAGACTTTGGACTTAAGCCACTGATGCGGGTTTACACGGATTCAGAG
ATGTCCTCGGTGGAATGGAAGCCGCTCAGAAAGGGTCAAGCCGTGAGAACGTGGGACCGCGACATGTTCC
AGCAGGCAATTGAGCGGATGATGTCCTGGGAGTCTTGGAACCAAAGGGTCGGGCAAGAATATGCGAAACT
GGTGGAGCAAAAAAATAGGTTTGAACAAAAAAATTTCGTTGGTCAAGAGCATCTGGTTCATTTGGTTAAT
CAACTTCAACAAGATATGAAAGAAGCATCACCTGGCTTGGAATCTAAAGAACAAACAGCACACTACGTTA
CGGGTAGGGCGTTGAGGGGATCGGATAAAGTTTTCGAGAAGTGGGGTAAGTTGGCCCCCGACGCCCCTTT
CGATCTGTATGACGCCGAGATAAAGAACGTTCAGCGGAGGAACACTCGCCGCTTTGGTTCGCACGATCTG
TTTGCAAAACTGGCCGAGCCTGAGTACCAGGCCCTTTGGCGGGAGGATGCGTCGTTCCTTACACGCTACG
CGGTTTATAATTCAATTCTCAGAAAGCTCAATCACGCGAAGATGTTTGCGACTTTCACTCTTCCAGATGC
GACGGCACACCCTATATGGACTAGATTTGATAAGTTGGGGGGCAACTTGCACCAGTATACATTTCTGTTC
AACGAATTCGGCGAACGCAGGCATGCAATCAGGTTCCATAAACTTTTGAAAGTCGAGAATGGTGTTGCCA
GGGAGGTTGACGATGTCACAGTGCCTATCTCGATGTCCGAACAATTGGATAACTTGCTGCCCAGAGATCC
GAACGAACCGATTGCACTTTATTTCAGGGATTATGGTGCCGAACAACACTTTACGGGTGAGTTCGGAGGG
GCCAAGATTCAGTGCAGACGGGACCAGCTTGCTCACATGCACCGCAGGAGAGGGGCTAGGGATGTGTATT
TGAACGTTTCAGTTCGCGTGCAGTCCCAATCCGAGGCGCGGGGGGAGCGCAGACCACCATACGCGGCTGT
CTTCCGGCTGGTTGGCGATAACCATAGAGCGTTCGTGCATTTCGATAAGCTGAGCGATTACCTCGCCGAA
CATCCTGATGACGGAAAGTTGGGGTCAGAGGGGCTTCTGTCGGGCCTGAGGGTGATGTCCGTGGCCCTGG
GATTGCGCACCAGTGCCTCGATCAGCGTTTTTAGGGTGGCCAGGAAAGATGAGTTGAAACCCAACTCGAA
GGGGAGGGTTCCGTTCTTTTTCCCTATAAAGGGCAACGATAACTTGGTCGCAGTGCATGAAAGGAGCCAA
CTGCTCAAACTTCCCGGGGAGACAGAGTCCAAAGATCTTCGCGCTATAAGGGAAGAGAGACAAAGAACTC
TCCGGCAGCTGCGCACGCAGCTCGCATACCTGCGGTTGCTTGTCCGCTGCGGAAGTGAAGACGTTGGCAG
GCGCGAGAGGTCATGGGCCAAATTGATTGAGCAGCCGGTCGACGCCGCAAATCACATGACTCCGGATTGG
AGGGAGGCTTTCGAGAACGAACTGCAGAAGTTGAAGAGTCTGCATGGCATATGCTCTGACAAAGAGTGGA
TGGACGCGGTTTACGAGTCCGTCCGCCGGGTCTGGCGGCACATGGGGAAACAAGTTCGCGATTGGAGAAA
GGATGTTAGATCCGGGGAAAGGCCGAAGATAAGAGGTTATGCCAAAGACGTGGTTGGTGGAAATTCTATC
GAACAGATCGAATATCTTGAGAGGCAGTACAAGTTCCTCAAGAGTTGGTCTTTCTTCGGTAAAGTCTCTG
GACAAGTTATAAGAGCAGAAAAGGGGAGCCGGTTCGCTATCACCTTGCGGGAACACATAGACCACGCAAA
AGAAGACAGACTGAAGAAGCTGGCGGACAGAATTATCATGGAAGCGCTGGGGTACGTTTACGCGCTGGAC
GAAAGGGGGAAAGGTAAATGGGTGGCCAAATACCCGCCATGCCAGTTGATATTGCTGGAAGAATTGTCCG
AATATCAATTTAATAACGATAGACCGCCATCCGAGAACAACCAACTTATGCAATGGTCTCACCGGGGAGT
TTTCCAGGAGTTGATCAACCAAGCTCAAGTGCACGATCTGCTTGTTGGTACAATGTACGCAGCGTTTTCC
TCACGCTTCGACGCTAGAACAGGAGCGCCGGGAATTCGGTGCCGGAGGGTGCCTGCGAGGTGTACTCAGG
AGCACAACCCGGAGCCATTTCCCTGGTGGTTGAATAAATTCGTTGTGGAACATACGTTGGATGCTTGCCC
GCTTCGGGCGGACGACCTCATTCCGACGGGTGAGGGCGAGATTTTCGTGTCGCCATTCTCGGCTGAGGAA
GGGGACTTCCATCAAATCCATGCTGACCTCAATGCGGCGCAAAATCTGCAGCAGAGATTGTGGAGTGATT
TTGACATCTCTCAGATCAGGCTTCGGTGCGATTGGGGAGAAGTCGATGGTGAACTCGTTCTCATTCCGAG
ACTCACCGGTAAAAGGACTGCTGATTCATATTCGAACAAAGTTTTTTACACTAACACAGGGGTCACTTAT
TATGAAAGAGAACGCGGTAAGAAGCGCCGCAAGGTGTTCGCGCAAGAGAAACTTTCCGAGGAAGAGGCCG
AGTTGCTCGTTGAAGCTGACGAAGCTCGCGAGAAGTCCGTCGTTCTGATGCGGGATCCTTCTGGCATAAT
AAACAGGGGGAATTGGACACGGCAGAAGGAATTTTGGTCCATGGTGAATCAGCGCATAGAAGGTTATCTG
GTCAAACAGATCAGAAGCAGGGTTCCCCTCCAGGATTCAGCGTGCGAGAACACGGGCGATATTAAGCGTC
CTGCTGCCACCAAAAAGGCCGGACAGGCTAAGAAAAAGAAGGGAGACGGCTCTGGATCGGGGTCGGGTTC
TGGCTCAGTCGACCTTGATCTTGACCTCGAACTCAGACTTGGATTTGCTCTCGATCTCGACCTTGAACTT
AGACTCGGATTTGCTCTTGACCTCGATCTTGAGCTTAGACTCGGATTCGCTTAGGACGTCGGCGGCCGCC
GACGTCCGATCGTTCAAACATTTGGCAATAAAGTTTCTTAAGATTGAATCCTGTTGCCGGTCTTGCGATG
ATTATCATATAATTTCTGTTGAATTACGTTAAGCATGTAATAATTAACATGTAATGCATGACGTTATTTA
TGAGATGGGTTTTTATGATTAGAGTCCCGCAATTATACATTTAATACGCGATAGAAAACAAAATATAGCG
CGCAAACTAGGATAAATTATCGCGCGCGGTGTCATCTATGTTACTAGATCGGGAATTGATCCCCCCTCGA
CAGCTTCCGGAAAGGGCGAATTCGCAACTTTGTATACAAAAGTTGAACGAGAAACGTAAAATGATATAAA
TATCAATATATTAAATTAGATTTTGCATAAAAAACAGACTACATAATACTGTAAAACACAACATATCCAG
TCACTATGCCATCCAGCTGATATCCCCTATAGTGAGTCGTATTACATGGTCATAGCTGTTTCCTGGCAGC
TCTGGCCCGTGTCTCAAAATCTCTGATGTTACATTGCACAAGATAAAAATATATCATCATGCCTCCTC
Features (pLannotate 1.2.2; 13 found; start..end, strand, type, name):
     96..119     +  promoter       Pc promoter (fragment): intI1 (promoter lies within the coding sequence); class 1 integron promoter
    295..351     +  CDS            GmR (fragment): gentamycin acetyltransferase; aacC1; confers resistance to gentamycin
    358..1149    +  CDS            SmR: aminoglycoside adenylyltransferase (Murphy, 1985); aadA; confers resistance to spectinomycin and streptomycin
   1242..1830    +  rep_origin     ori: high-copy-number ColE1/pMB1/pBR322/pUC origin of replication
   2013..2105    +  CDS            lacI (fragment): lac repressor; lacI; The lac repressor binds to the lac operator to inhibit transcription in E. coli. This inhibition can be relieved by adding lactose or isopropyl-β-D-thiogalactopyranoside (IPTG).
   2160..2187    -  terminator     rrnB T2 terminator: transcription terminator T2 from the E. coli rrnB gene
   2319..2362    +  terminator     rrnB T1 terminator: Escherichia coli rrnB; transcription terminator T1 from the E. coli rrnB gene
   2409..2445    -  CDS            lacZα (fragment): LacZα fragment of β-galactosidase; lacZ fragment
   2461..2560    +  protein_bind   attL1: mutant version of attL; recombination site for the Gateway® LR reaction LR Clonase™
   2630..6013    +  CDS            cas12b: CS12B_ALIAG - Also known as c2c1 From Alicyclobacillus acidoterrestris (strain ATCC 49025 / DSM 3922 / CIP 106132 / NCIMB 13137 / GD3B).
   6238..6490    +  terminator     NOS terminator: nopaline synthase terminator and poly(A) signal
   6535..6658    +  protein_bind   attR5: mutant version of attR; recombination site for the Gateway® LR reaction LR Clonase™
   6676..6694    -  promoter       T7 promoter: promoter for bacteriophage T7 RNA polymerase
