>Addgene plasmid #129682 | pYPQ290-D570A-SRDX | addgene full sequence | sequence record 255108 | Addgene NGS Result
TCAGTGAGCGAGGAAGCGGAAGAGCGCCCAATACGCAAACCGCCTCTCCCCGCGCGTTGGCCGATTCATT
AATGCAGCTGGCACGACAGGTTTCCCGACTGGAAAGCGGGCAGTGAGCGCAACGCAATTAATACGCGTAC
CGCGAGCCAGGAAGAGTTTGTAGAAACGCAAAAAGGCCATCCGTCAGGATGGCCTTCTGCTTAGTTTGAT
GCCTGGCAGTTTATGGCGGGCGTCCTGCCCGCCACCCTCCGGGCCGTTGCTTCACAACGTTCAAATCCGC
TCCCGGCGGATTTGTCCTACTCAGGAGAGCGTTCACCGACAAACAACAGATAAAACGAAAGGCCCAGTCT
TCCGACTGAGCCTTTCGTTTTATTTGATGCCTGGCAGTTCCCTACTCTCGCGTTAACGCTTGCATGGATG
TTTTCCCAGTCACGACGTTGTAAAACGACGGCCAGTCTTAAGCTCGGGCCCCAAATAATGATTTTATTTT
GACTGATAGTGACCTGTTCGTTGCAACAAATTGATGAGCAATGCTTTTTTATAATGCCAACTTTGTACAA
AAAAGCAGGCTCCGAATTCGCCCTTCACCATGGCTCCTAAGAAGAAGCGGAAGGTTGGTATTCACGGGGT
GCCTGCGGCTGCGGTGAAGTCAATAAAAGTTAAACTCCGCCTGGACGATATGCCAGAAATTCGGGCTGGC
CTCTGGAAGCTTCACAAAGAGGTTAACGCTGGCGTCAGATATTACACGGAATGGTTGTCGCTGCTCCGGC
AAGAAAATCTCTACAGAAGGTCGCCCAATGGTGATGGGGAACAAGAGTGCGACAAAACGGCGGAGGAATG
CAAAGCGGAACTCCTTGAAAGACTTCGCGCGAGACAAGTCGAAAACGGCCATAGAGGCCCGGCCGGTTCC
GATGATGAATTGCTTCAGCTTGCGCGGCAGCTTTACGAATTGCTCGTGCCGCAAGCCATAGGTGCAAAAG
GAGATGCACAACAAATTGCAAGAAAGTTCCTCTCCCCGCTCGCAGACAAGGATGCCGTGGGAGGTCTTGG
AATCGCTAAAGCAGGGAATAAGCCAAGATGGGTGCGGATGCGGGAAGCAGGTGAGCCAGGCTGGGAAGAG
GAGAAGGAGAAAGCCGAAACGAGGAAATCAGCGGATCGCACTGCAGACGTGTTGAGAGCCCTCGCAGACT
TTGGACTTAAGCCACTGATGCGGGTTTACACGGATTCAGAGATGTCCTCGGTGGAATGGAAGCCGCTCAG
AAAGGGTCAAGCCGTGAGAACGTGGGACCGCGACATGTTCCAGCAGGCAATTGAGCGGATGATGTCCTGG
GAGTCTTGGAACCAAAGGGTCGGGCAAGAATATGCGAAACTGGTGGAGCAAAAAAATAGGTTTGAACAAA
AAAATTTCGTTGGTCAAGAGCATCTGGTTCATTTGGTTAATCAACTTCAACAAGATATGAAAGAAGCATC
ACCTGGCTTGGAATCTAAAGAACAAACAGCACACTACGTTACGGGTAGGGCGTTGAGGGGATCGGATAAA
GTTTTCGAGAAGTGGGGTAAGTTGGCCCCCGACGCCCCTTTCGATCTGTATGACGCCGAGATAAAGAACG
TTCAGCGGAGGAACACTCGCCGCTTTGGTTCGCACGATCTGTTTGCAAAACTGGCCGAGCCTGAGTACCA
GGCCCTTTGGCGGGAGGATGCGTCGTTCCTTACACGCTACGCGGTTTATAATTCAATTCTCAGAAAGCTC
AATCACGCGAAGATGTTTGCGACTTTCACTCTTCCAGATGCGACGGCACACCCTATATGGACTAGATTTG
ATAAGTTGGGGGGCAACTTGCACCAGTATACATTTCTGTTCAACGAATTCGGCGAACGCAGGCATGCAAT
CAGGTTCCATAAACTTTTGAAAGTCGAGAATGGTGTTGCCAGGGAGGTTGACGATGTCACAGTGCCTATC
TCGATGTCCGAACAATTGGATAACTTGCTGCCCAGAGATCCGAACGAACCGATTGCACTTTATTTCAGGG
ATTATGGTGCCGAACAACACTTTACGGGTGAGTTCGGAGGGGCCAAGATTCAGTGCAGACGGGACCAGCT
TGCTCACATGCACCGCAGGAGAGGGGCTAGGGATGTGTATTTGAACGTTTCAGTTCGCGTGCAGTCCCAA
TCCGAGGCGCGGGGGGAGCGCAGACCACCATACGCGGCTGTCTTCCGGCTGGTTGGCGATAACCATAGAG
CGTTCGTGCATTTCGATAAGCTGAGCGATTACCTCGCCGAACATCCTGATGACGGAAAGTTGGGGTCAGA
GGGGCTTCTGTCGGGCCTGAGGGTGATGTCCGTGGCCCTGGGATTGCGCACCAGTGCCTCGATCAGCGTT
TTTAGGGTGGCCAGGAAAGATGAGTTGAAACCCAACTCGAAGGGGAGGGTTCCGTTCTTTTTCCCTATAA
AGGGCAACGATAACTTGGTCGCAGTGCATGAAAGGAGCCAACTGCTCAAACTTCCCGGGGAGACAGAGTC
CAAAGATCTTCGCGCTATAAGGGAAGAGAGACAAAGAACTCTCCGGCAGCTGCGCACGCAGCTCGCATAC
CTGCGGTTGCTTGTCCGCTGCGGAAGTGAAGACGTTGGCAGGCGCGAGAGGTCATGGGCCAAATTGATTG
AGCAGCCGGTCGACGCCGCAAATCACATGACTCCGGATTGGAGGGAGGCTTTCGAGAACGAACTGCAGAA
GTTGAAGAGTCTGCATGGCATATGCTCTGACAAAGAGTGGATGGACGCGGTTTACGAGTCCGTCCGCCGG
GTCTGGCGGCACATGGGGAAACAAGTTCGCGATTGGAGAAAGGATGTTAGATCCGGGGAAAGGCCGAAGA
TAAGAGGTTATGCCAAAGACGTGGTTGGTGGAAATTCTATCGAACAGATCGAATATCTTGAGAGGCAGTA
CAAGTTCCTCAAGAGTTGGTCTTTCTTCGGTAAAGTCTCTGGACAAGTTATAAGAGCAGAAAAGGGGAGC
CGGTTCGCTATCACCTTGCGGGAACACATAGACCACGCAAAAGAAGACAGACTGAAGAAGCTGGCGGACA
GAATTATCATGGAAGCGCTGGGGTACGTTTACGCGCTGGACGAAAGGGGGAAAGGTAAATGGGTGGCCAA
ATACCCGCCATGCCAGTTGATATTGCTGGAAGAATTGTCCGAATATCAATTTAATAACGATAGACCGCCA
TCCGAGAACAACCAACTTATGCAATGGTCTCACCGGGGAGTTTTCCAGGAGTTGATCAACCAAGCTCAAG
TGCACGATCTGCTTGTTGGTACAATGTACGCAGCGTTTTCCTCACGCTTCGACGCTAGAACAGGAGCGCC
GGGAATTCGGTGCCGGAGGGTGCCTGCGAGGTGTACTCAGGAGCACAACCCGGAGCCATTTCCCTGGTGG
TTGAATAAATTCGTTGTGGAACATACGTTGGATGCTTGCCCGCTTCGGGCGGACGACCTCATTCCGACGG
GTGAGGGCGAGATTTTCGTGTCGCCATTCTCGGCTGAGGAAGGGGACTTCCATCAAATCCATGCTGACCT
CAATGCGGCGCAAAATCTGCAGCAGAGATTGTGGAGTGATTTTGACATCTCTCAGATCAGGCTTCGGTGC
GATTGGGGAGAAGTCGATGGTGAACTCGTTCTCATTCCGAGACTCACCGGTAAAAGGACTGCTGATTCAT
ATTCGAACAAAGTTTTTTACACTAACACAGGGGTCACTTATTATGAAAGAGAACGCGGTAAGAAGCGCCG
CAAGGTGTTCGCGCAAGAGAAACTTTCCGAGGAAGAGGCCGAGTTGCTCGTTGAAGCTGACGAAGCTCGC
GAGAAGTCCGTCGTTCTGATGCGGGATCCTTCTGGCATAATAAACAGGGGGAATTGGACACGGCAGAAGG
AATTTTGGTCCATGGTGAATCAGCGCATAGAAGGTTATCTGGTCAAACAGATCAGAAGCAGGGTTCCCCT
CCAGGATTCAGCGTGCGAGAACACGGGCGATATTAAGCGTCCTGCTGCCACCAAAAAGGCCGGACAGGCT
AAGAAAAAGAAGGGAGACGGCTCTGGATCGGGGTCGGGTTCTGGCTCAGTCGACCTTGATCTTGACCTCG
AACTCAGACTTGGATTTGCTCTCGATCTCGACCTTGAACTTAGACTCGGATTTGCTCTTGACCTCGATCT
TGAGCTTAGACTCGGATTCGCTTAGGACGTCGGCGGCCGCCGACGTCCGATCGTTCAAACATTTGGCAAT
AAAGTTTCTTAAGATTGAATCCTGTTGCCGGTCTTGCGATGATTATCATATAATTTCTGTTGAATTACGT
TAAGCATGTAATAATTAACATGTAATGCATGACGTTATTTATGAGATGGGTTTTTATGATTAGAGTCCCG
CAATTATACATTTAATACGCGATAGAAAACAAAATATAGCGCGCAAACTAGGATAAATTATCGCGCGCGG
TGTCATCTATGTTACTAGATCGGGAATTGATCCCCCCTCGACAGCTTCCGGAAAGGGCGAATTCGCAACT
TTGTATACAAAAGTTGAACGAGAAACGTAAAATGATATAAATATCAATATATTAAATTAGATTTTGCATA
AAAAACAGACTACATAATACTGTAAAACACAACATATCCAGTCACTATGCCATCCAGCTGATATCCCCTA
TAGTGAGTCGTATTACATGGTCATAGCTGTTTCCTGGCAGCTCTGGCCCGTGTCTCAAAATCTCTGATGT
TACATTGCACAAGATAAAAATATATCATCATGCCTCCTCTGGACCAGCCAGGACAGAAATGCCTCGACTT
CGCTGCTACCCAAGGTTGCCGGGTGACGCACACCGTGGAAACGGATGAAGGCACGAACCCAGTGGACATA
AGCCTGTTCGGTTCGTAAGCTGTAATGCAAGTAGCGTATGCGCTCACGCAACTGGTCCAGAACCTTGACC
GAACGCAGCGGTGGTAACGGCGCAGTGGCGGTTTTCATGGCTTGTTATGACTGTTTTTTTGGGGTACAGT
CTATGCCTCGGGCATCCAAGCAGCAAGCGCGTTACGCCGTGGGTCGATGTTTGATGTTATGGAGCAGCAA
CGATGTTACGCAGCAGGGCAGTCGCCCTAAAACAAAGTTAAACATTATGAGGGAAGCGGTGATCGCCGAA
GTATCGACTCAACTATCAGAGGTAGTTGGCGTCATCGAGCGCCATCTCGAACCGACGTTGCTGGCCGTAC
ATTTGTACGGCTCCGCAGTGGATGGCGGCCTGAAGCCACACAGTGATATTGATTTGCTGGTTACGGTGAC
CGTAAGGCTTGATGAAACAACGCGGCGAGCTTTGATCAACGACCTTTTGGAAACTTCGGCTTCCCCTGGA
GAGAGCGAGATTCTCCGCGCTGTAGAAGTCACCATTGTTGTGCACGACGACATCATTCCGTGGCGTTATC
CAGCTAAGCGCGAACTGCAATTTGGAGAATGGCAGCGCAATGACATTCTTGCAGGTATCTTCGAGCCAGC
CACGATCGACATTGATCTGGCTATCTTGCTGACAAAAGCAAGAGAACATAGCGTTGCCTTGGTAGGTCCA
GCGGCGGAGGAACTCTTTGATCCGGTTCCTGAACAGGATCTATTTGAGGCGCTAAATGAAACCTTAACGC
TATGGAACTCGCCGCCCGACTGGGCTGGCGATGAGCGAAATGTAGTGCTTACGTTGTCCCGCATTTGGTA
CAGCGCAGTAACCGGCAAAATCGCGCCGAAGGATGTCGCTGCCGACTGGGCAATGGAGCGCCTGCCGGCC
CAGTATCAGCCCGTCATACTTGAAGCTAGACAGGCTTATCTTGGACAAGAAGAAGATCGCTTGGCCTCGC
GCGCAGATCAGTTGGAAGAATTTGTCCACTACGTGAAAGGCGAGATCACCAAGGTAGTCGGCAAATAACC
CTCGAGCCACCCATGACCAAAATCCCTTAACGTGAGTTACGCGTCGTTCCACTGAGCGTCAGACCCCGTA
GAAAAGATCAAAGGATCTTCTTGAGATCCTTTTTTTCTGCGCGTAATCTGCTGCTTGCAAACAAAAAAAC
CACCGCTACCAGCGGTGGTTTGTTTGCCGGATCAAGAGCTACCAACTCTTTTTCCGAAGGTAACTGGCTT
CAGCAGAGCGCAGATACCAAATACTGTTCTTCTAGTGTAGCCGTAGTTAGGCCACCACTTCAAGAACTCT
GTAGCACCGCCTACATACCTCGCTCTGCTAATCCTGTTACCAGTGGCTGCTGCCAGTGGCGATAAGTCGT
GTCTTACCGGGTTGGACTCAAGACGATAGTTACCGGATAAGGCGCAGCGGTCGGGCTGAACGGGGGGTTC
GTGCACACAGCCCAGCTTGGAGCGAACGACCTACACCGAACTGAGATACCTACAGCGTGAGCTATGAGAA
AGCGCCACGCTTCCCGAAGGGAGAAAGGCGGACAGGTATCCGGTAAGCGGCAGGGTCGGAACAGGAGAGC
GCACGAGGGAGCTTCCAGGGGGAAACGCCTGGTATCTTTATAGTCCTGTCGGGTTTCGCCACCTCTGACT
TGAGCGTCGATTTTTGTGATGCTCGTCAGGGGGGCGGAGCCTATGGAAAAACGCCAGCAACGCGGCCTTT
TTACGGTTCCTGGCCTTTTGCTGGCCTTTTGCTCACATGTTCTTTCCTGCGTTATCCCCTGATTCTGTGG
ATAACCGTATTACCGCCTTTGAGTGAGCTGATACCGCTCGCCGCAGCCGAACGACCGAGCGCAGCGAG
Features (pLannotate 1.2.2; 13 found; start..end, strand, type, name):
     24..116     +  CDS            lacI (fragment): lac repressor; lacI; The lac repressor binds to the lac operator to inhibit transcription in E. coli. This inhibition can be relieved by adding lactose or isopropyl-β-D-thiogalactopyranoside (IPTG).
    171..198     -  terminator     rrnB T2 terminator: transcription terminator T2 from the E. coli rrnB gene
    330..373     +  terminator     rrnB T1 terminator: Escherichia coli rrnB; transcription terminator T1 from the E. coli rrnB gene
    420..456     -  CDS            lacZα (fragment): LacZα fragment of β-galactosidase; lacZ fragment
    472..571     +  protein_bind   attL1: mutant version of attL; recombination site for the Gateway® LR reaction LR Clonase™
    641..4024    +  CDS            cas12b: CS12B_ALIAG - Also known as c2c1 From Alicyclobacillus acidoterrestris (strain ATCC 49025 / DSM 3922 / CIP 106132 / NCIMB 13137 / GD3B).
   4249..4501    +  terminator     NOS terminator: nopaline synthase terminator and poly(A) signal
   4546..4669    +  protein_bind   attR5: mutant version of attR; recombination site for the Gateway® LR reaction LR Clonase™
   4687..4705    -  promoter       T7 promoter: promoter for bacteriophage T7 RNA polymerase
   4895..4918    +  promoter       Pc promoter (fragment): intI1 (promoter lies within the coding sequence); class 1 integron promoter
   5094..5150    +  CDS            GmR (fragment): gentamycin acetyltransferase; aacC1; confers resistance to gentamycin
   5157..5948    +  CDS            SmR: aminoglycoside adenylyltransferase (Murphy, 1985); aadA; confers resistance to spectinomycin and streptomycin
   6041..6629    +  rep_origin     ori: high-copy-number ColE1/pMB1/pBR322/pUC origin of replication
