[The description below was written by a language model from this plasmid's Addgene catalogue record and pLannotate feature annotations shown in this document.]
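Description:
pYPQ290-D570A-SRDX is a 6,788 bp Gateway entry clone built on the pYPQ167 backbone for plant CRISPR-Cas12b work. It is maintained in E. coli on a high-copy ColE1/pUC-type origin and selected with spectinomycin through an aadA (SmR) aminoglycoside adenylyltransferase gene. That gene sits downstream of a class 1 integron Pc promoter fragment and a short remnant of a gentamicin resistance gene. Small lacI and lacZα fragments, rrnB T1 and T2 terminators upstream of the cassette, and a T7 promoter just beyond it on the opposite strand are backbone features rather than functional parts of the payload. The two sequence records (sequencing result and depositor sequence) carry the same features in the same order and differ only in where numbering starts.

The payload lies between attL1 and attR5 recombination sites. It consists of a rice codon-optimized cas12b (C2c1) coding sequence from Alicyclobacillus acidoterrestris, followed by a nopaline synthase (NOS) terminator and polyadenylation signal. According to the record, the nuclease carries a D570A substitution and is fused to SRDX. SRDX is generally known as a plant EAR-motif transcriptional repression domain. This suggests a nuclease-impaired Cas12b intended for targeted gene repression rather than cutting, although the record does not state that purpose outright, and the SRDX segment is not separately annotated in the feature tables. No plant promoter is annotated within the att-flanked cassette. The promoter is therefore presumably supplied when an LR reaction combines this entry clone with other modules, such as a guide RNA entry clone, in a plant destination vector. The attL1/attR5 pairing is typical of such multisite assemblies.
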