Addgene plasmid #129682: pYPQ290-D570A-SRDX
Purpose: Gateway entry clone for CRISPR-Cas12b systems
Depositing lab: Yiping Qi. Depositing organization: University of Maryland, College Park. Publication: CRISPR-Cas12b enables efficient plant genome engineering. Ming M, Ren Q, Pan C, He Y, Zhang Y, Liu S, Zhong Z, Wang J, Malzahn AA, Wu J, Zheng X, Zhang Y, Qi Y. Nat Plants. 2020 Mar;6(3):202-208. doi: 10.1038/s41477-020-0614-6. Epub 2020 Mar 9. PubMed 32170285.
Backbone
  Vector backbone: pYPQ167
  Total vector size (bp): 6788
  Vector type: Plant Expression, CRISPR ; Gateway compatible AacCas12b entry clone
Growth in bacteria
  Bacterial resistance: Spectinomycin, 50 μg/mL
  Growth temperature: 37°C
  Growth strain: DH5alpha
  Copy number: High Copy
Gene/Insert
  Gene/Insert name: AacCas12b-SRDX
  Species: Alicyclobacillus acidoterrestris
  Mutation: D570A; AacCas12b is rice codon optimized
Terms and licenses: Academic/Nonprofit Terms; Industry Terms: Not Available to Industry
How to cite: pYPQ290-D570A-SRDX was a gift from Yiping Qi (Addgene plasmid # 129682 ; http://n2t.net/addgene:129682 ; RRID:Addgene_129682)
